Addgene plasmid #237316: pTW334f2
Purpose: expresses A. thaliana Cpn60α Cpn60β Cpn20 Raf2 RbcX Bsd2 G. max Raf1
Depositing lab: Tina Wang. Depositing organization: University of Wisconsin, Madison. Publication: Effects of chaperone selectivity on the assembly of plant Rubisco orthologs in E. coli. Archer J, Kathpalia M, Lee BU, Li S, Wang T. J Exp Bot. 2025 Mar 31:eraf140. doi: 10.1093/jxb/eraf140. PubMed 40163664.
Backbone
  Vector backbone: CloDF13
  Vector type: Bacterial Expression
Growth in bacteria
  Bacterial resistance: Spectinomycin, 50 μg/mL
  Growth temperature: 37°C
  Growth strain: NEB Stable
  Copy number: Unknown
Gene/Insert
  Gene/Insert name: A. thaliana Cpn60α Cpn60β Cpn20 Raf2 RbcX Bsd2 G. max Raf1
  Species: A. thaliana (mustard weed); G. max
Resource information
  A portion of this plasmid was derived from a plasmid made by: Professor Manajit Hayer-Hartl
Terms and licenses: Academic/Nonprofit Terms; Industry Terms: Not Available to Industry
How to cite: pTW334f2 was a gift from Tina Wang (Addgene plasmid # 237316 ; http://n2t.net/addgene:237316 ; RRID:Addgene_237316)
