[The description below was written by a language model from this plasmid's Addgene catalogue record and pLannotate feature annotations shown in this document.]
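Description:
pTW334f2 is a 10.4 kb bacterial expression plasmid that supplies a set of plant chloroplast chaperones and Rubisco assembly factors in E. coli. It replicates from the CloDF13 (CDF) origin, which is compatible with other common origins, so it can coexist with a second plasmid. Selection is through aadA, driven by the bla (AmpR) promoter, which confers spectinomycin and streptomycin resistance. The plasmid also carries lacI under the lacIq promoter, providing high repressor levels to keep the payload off until induction. The copy number is not recorded.

The payload is organised as two convergently oriented operons, each driven by a tac promoter with a lac operator and therefore IPTG-inducible. The forward operon encodes Raf1, followed by an open reading frame that the automated annotation labels ATP1/PDL1, then RbcX2 and Bsd2. By position and the catalogue's gene list, the ATP1/PDL1 frame presumably corresponds to Raf2. The annotation tool matched Raf1 to the Arabidopsis protein, but the catalogue states that this gene is from Glycine max, whereas the other genes are from A. thaliana. The reverse-strand operon encodes the chaperonin subunits Cpn60α and Cpn60β and the co-chaperonin Cpn20, with T7 gene 10 ribosome binding sites annotated ahead of the second and third genes. All the plant genes are annotated as fragments of the native proteins; the record does not say which portions are missing.

Together these factors recreate the chloroplast folding and assembly pathway for the Rubisco large subunit. According to the associated publication, the construct was used to study how chaperone selectivity affects assembly of plant Rubisco orthologs in E. coli. The Rubisco subunits themselves are not encoded on this plasmid. Part of the plasmid derives from an earlier construct made in another laboratory.
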