Features (pLannotate 1.2.2; 23 found; start..end, strand, type, name):
     14..85      +  promoter       AmpR promoter: bla
     86..874     +  CDS            aadA: S3AD_ECOLX - Experimental evidence at protein level: Swiss-Prot protein existence level 1. Mediates bacterial resistance to the antibiotics streptomycin and spectinomycin. From Escherichia coli.
    964..985     +  protein_bind   CAP binding site: CAP binding activates transcription in the presence of cAMP. E. coli catabolite activator protein
   1004..1021    +  promoter       tet promoter (fragment): E. coli promoter for tetracycline efflux protein gene
   1194..1222    +  promoter       tac promoter: strong E. coli promoter; hybrid between the trp and lac UV5 promoters
   1230..1246    +  protein_bind   lac operator: The lac repressor binds to the lac operator to inhibit transcription in E. coli. This inhibition can be relieved by adding lactose or isopropyl-β-D-thiogalactopyranoside (IPTG). lac repressor encoded by lacI
   1383..2537    +  CDS            RAF1.1 (fragment): RAF1_ARATH - Experimental evidence at protein level: Swiss-Prot protein existence level 1. Required for assembly or stability of RuBisCO. Acts at a postchaperonin step to fold and/or assemble the large subunit (rbcL) into RuBisCO. RAF1 binds first to a rbcL dimer (rbcL(2)), leading to a rbcL(8)-RAF1(4) complex formation. In the next step, RBCS displaces RAF1, thus resulting in holoenzyme formation. From Arabidopsis thaliana (Mouse-ear cress).
   2545..3081    +  CDS            ATP1 (fragment): ATP1_ARATH - Also known as PDL1 From Arabidopsis thaliana (Mouse-ear cress).
   3116..3538    +  CDS            RBCX2 (fragment): RBCX2_ARATH - Experimental evidence at protein level: Swiss-Prot protein existence level 1. Chaperone involved in RuBisCO assembly process. From Arabidopsis thaliana (Mouse-ear cress).
   3580..3819    +  CDS            BSD2 (fragment): BSD2_ARATH - Experimental evidence at protein level: Swiss-Prot protein existence level 1. Chloroplast chaperone required for RuBisCo biogenesis and translational regulation of the RuBisCo large subunit (RbcL) (PubMed:29217567). Stabilizes an end-state assembly intermediate of eight RbcL subunits until the small subunits (RBCSs) become available to produce a complete stable RuBisCo complex containing eight small and eight large subunits (PubMed:29217567). From Arabidopsis thaliana (Mouse-ear cress).
   3929..4534    -  CDS            CPN20 (fragment): CH20_ARATH - Also known as CHCPN10, CPN21. Experimental evidence at protein level: Swiss-Prot protein existence level 1. Involved in abscisic acid (ABA) signaling, independently of its co-chaperone role. Acts as negative regulator of the CHLH-WRKY40 coupled ABA signaling pathway, downstream of CHLH and upstream of WRKY40. From Arabidopsis thaliana (Mouse-ear cress).
   4545..4567    -  RBS            RBS: efficient ribosome binding site from bacteriophage T7 gene 10 (Olins and Rangwala, 1989)
   4612..6249    -  CDS            CPN60B1 (fragment): CPNB1_ARATH - Also known as Cpn60-B(3), LEN1. Experimental evidence at protein level: Swiss-Prot protein existence level 1. Binds RuBisCO small and large subunits and is implicated in the assembly of the enzyme oligomer. Involved in protein assisted folding. Required for proper plastid division. From Arabidopsis thaliana (Mouse-ear cress).
   6260..6282    -  RBS            RBS: efficient ribosome binding site from bacteriophage T7 gene 10 (Olins and Rangwala, 1989)
   6301..7929    -  CDS            CPN60A1 (fragment): CPNA1_ARATH - Also known as Cpn60-A(2), SLP. Experimental evidence at protein level: Swiss-Prot protein existence level 1. Binds RuBisCO small and large subunits and is implicated in the assembly of the enzyme oligomer. Involved in protein assisted folding. Required for proper chloroplast development. From Arabidopsis thaliana (Mouse-ear cress).
   8004..8020    -  protein_bind   lac operator: The lac repressor binds to the lac operator to inhibit transcription in E. coli. This inhibition can be relieved by adding lactose or isopropyl-β-D-thiogalactopyranoside (IPTG). lac repressor encoded by lacI
   8028..8056    -  promoter       tac promoter: strong E. coli promoter; hybrid between the trp and lac UV5 promoters
   8229..8246    -  promoter       tet promoter (fragment): E. coli promoter for tetracycline efflux protein gene
   8265..8286    -  protein_bind   CAP binding site: CAP binding activates transcription in the presence of cAMP. E. coli catabolite activator protein
   8299..8376    +  promoter       lacIq promoter: lacI (mutant); In the lacIq allele, a single base change in the promoter boosts expression of the lacI gene about 10-fold.
   8377..9459    +  CDS            lacI: lac repressor; lacI; The lac repressor binds to the lac operator to inhibit transcription in E. coli. This inhibition can be relieved by adding lactose or isopropyl-β-D-thiogalactopyranoside (IPTG).
   9482..9526    -  terminator     rrnB T1 terminator: transcription terminator T1 from the E. coli rrnB gene
   9616..10354   +  rep_origin     CloDF13 ori: Plasmids containing the CloDF13 (CDF) origin of replication can be propagated in E. coli cells that contain additional plasmids with compatible origins.
>Addgene plasmid #237316 | pTW334f2 | addgene full sequence | sequence record 489002 | Addgene NGS Result
ATTTTTCTAAATACATTCAAATATGTATCCGCTCATGAGACAATAACCCTGATAAATGCTTCAATAATAT
TGAAAAAGGAAGAGTATGAGGGAAGCGGTGATCGCCGAAGTATCGACTCAACTATCAGAGGTAGTTGGCG
TCATCGAGCGCCATCTCGAACCGACGTTGCTGGCCGTACATTTGTACGGCTCCGCAGTGGATGGCGGCCT
GAAGCCACACAGTGATATTGATTTGCTGGTTACGGTGACCGTAAGGCTTGATGAAACAACGCGGCGAGCT
TTGATCAACGACCTTTTGGAAACTTCGGCTTCCCCTGGAGAGAGCGAGATTCTCCGCGCTGTAGAAGTCA
CCATTGTTGTGCACGACGACATCATTCCGTGGCGTTATCCAGCTAAGCGCGAACTGCAATTTGGAGAATG
GCAGCGCAATGACATTCTTGCAGGTATCTTCGAGCCAGCCACGATCGACATTGATCTGGCTATCTTGCTG
ACAAAAGCAAGAGAACATAGCGTTGCCTTGGTAGGTCCAGCGGCGGAGGAACTCTTTGATCCGGTTCCTG
AACAGGATCTATTTGAGGCGCTAAATGAAACCTTAACGCTATGGAACTCGCCGCCCGACTGGGCTGGAGA
TGAGCGAAATGTAGTGCTTACGTTGTCCCGCATTTGGTACAGCGCAGTAACCGGCAAAATCGCGCCGAAG
GATGTCGCTGCCGACTGGGCAATGGAGCGCCTGCCGGCCCAGTATCAGCCCGTCATACTTGAAGCTAGAC
AGGCTTATCTTGGACAAGAAGAAGATCGCTTGGCCTCGCGCGCAGATCAGTTGGAAGAATTTGTCCACTA
CGTGAAAGGCGAGATCACCAAGGTAGTCGGCAAATAAACGCCATGGGCATTAAAAAATGCCCTCTTGGGT
TATCAAGAGGGTCATTATATTTGCTGAGGAGTGCCGTTAATGCGCAACGCAATTAATGTAAGTTAGCTCA
CTCATTAGGCACAATTCTCATGTTTGACAGCTTATCATCGACTGCACGGTGCACCAATGCTTCTGGCGTC
AGGCAGCCATCGGAAGCTGTGGTATGGCTGTGCAGGTCGTAAATCACTGCATAATTCGTGTCGCTCAAGG
CGCACTCCCGTTCTGGATAATGTTTTTTGCGCCGACATCATAACGGTTCTGGCAAATATTCTGAAATGAG
CTGTTGACAATTAATCATCGGCTCGTATAATGTGTGGAATTGTGAGCGGATAACAATTTCACACAGGAAA
CAGCCAGTCCGTTTAGGTGTTTTCACGAGCACTTCACCAACAACGCGTACAACTAGGAGATATACCATGG
GTATGGCCGTTCTTAACTCTTCCTCCTTAAAAAACCCGAACAACCGTTACTTCCCCAGCATCAGGTCTAT
CAGCCGTTCCGTCCTCCGCCGTCACCTCTGCCGTCTCAGTTCGGCACCCTTGATATTGCGGGACGCATCG
ACATCCTGGCCAACCGCTTAGGTCTGTGGTATGAATACGCGCCCTTAATCAATTCATTAATTCGAGAGGG
CTTTAGTCCACCTACTATCGAGGAAACAACCGGCATTTCGGGCGTCGAACAGAATCGCCTCATTGTGGGG
GCGCAAGTGCGCGATAGCTTGGTGCACTCGAAAGCCGATCCTGACCTCCTGGCAGCATTTGAGACGGGCG
GAGCCGAGCTGCTCTATGAGATTCGGTTACTGTCGGCTTCTCAGCGTGTGGCGGCCGCGCGCTTCCTGGT
GGAAAATCGCTGCGATGGTAAAGCAGCCCAGGAATTAGCAAGAAGCATGAAGGATTTTCCGAGCCGACGT
GGCGATAAAGGATGGGCTCGCTTTGACTACACTCTGCCGGGTGATTGTTTGAGCTTTATGTATTACCGTC
AGTCACGTGAACATCGTAACCCGAGTGAACAGCGGACCAGCGCCCTTGAGCAAGCGCTGCGCGTCGCGGA
GACGGAAGCGGCTCGCAATATGATATTGGAAGAACTTGAAGGGAACGGCGAAGAGGGTGACAAAGTTGAT
GCCGGCGAAGGTGCCGTTCGCGTACCGGTAGTGCGTCTGCGCATTGGAGAAGTGGCCGAAGCGTCGAGTG
TGGTAGTACTGCCCGTAAGTGCGGCGGAAGAGCGTGAAATTCTGGAAGCGCCGTACGAATCCCGCAGCCA
AGGTGTTTTTGGTGTTGTCGTGGCAGAAAAAGGCTGGGGAAAATGGGTTGTGCTTCCGAGCTGGGATCCG
GTTGTGGGCTTGGGTAAAGGGGGCGTCGTGGTATCCTTCCCGGATGCACGCGTTCTGCCGTGGAAAGTCA
ACAGGTGGTACAAAGAAGAACCAATCCTAGTGGTCGCCGATCGTAGCAAGAAAGAAGTAGGCGCAGACGA
CGGTTTCTATCTAGTTAACGCTGATGGCGAGGGTCTGAAAGTTGAGCGTGGCTCAGGGTTAAAGGAAAAA
GGCTTTACCCAATCTCTCGGCACCGTTCTGCTGGTGGTGCGTCCACCCAAGGAAGAGAATGACGAACTGT
CCGATGAAGATTGGGAATAAATTACAAAAATTAGGAGATATACATATGATGTCTAATCTGGCGCAGGATT
TTCTTGGTGACTTCGGAGCTCGTGACCCTTACCCGGAGGAGATAGCGAGTCAATTCGGAGATAAAGTGTT
GGGATGCCAAAGCACTGAGCACAAGATTTTGATACCAAACGCATCTGTTTTGTCTCTCTCCCAGCTTCAG
TGTTCCCCTGTTTCGTCTTCACAGCCTCCTTTGTCCGGCGATGATGCCAGAACTCTCCTCCACAAGGTTT
TGGGATGGAGTATAGTGGATAATGAAGCGGGTGGTCTGAAAATAAGGTGTATGTGGAAAGTGAGGGATTT
TGGGTGCGGTGTTGAACTCATAAACAGGATCCATAAGGTTGCTGAAGCTTCTGGTCATTACCCTTCTCTT
CACTTGGAAAGTCCTACCCAAGTTCGAGCTGAACTATTTACCTCTTCTATCGGAGGGTTGAGCATGAATG
ATTTCATAATGGCGGCTAAAATAGATGATATCAAGACTTCTGATCTTTCCCCTAGGAAAAGAGCTTGGGC
GTGACGGCTGAAATTAATGAGGAGATATACATATGGTATCGAGAATTGCGAATCGAAAGAGCAAAAAGCT
CTTGATTGTGAATGAGGATGTTGCTGGTAATTACGACGATACCTTCGGTGATGTACAAAAGCAAATTGTT
AATTATTTTACATACAAAGCTGTGAGGACGGTTCTTCATCAGCTGTACGAAATGAATCCTCCTCAATACA
CTTGGTTCTATAATCATATCATAACAAACAGACCGACGGATGGCAAACGTTTCCTCCGTGCCCTCGGCAA
GGAGAGTCAGGAGCTTGCAGAAAGAGTGATGATCACGCGTCTTCACTTGTATGGCAAATGGATCAAGAAA
TGCGACCATGGGAAGATATACCAGGAAATATCGGATGAAAACTTGGCGTTGATGCGTGAACGCCTGATGG
AGACAGTGATATGGCCTTCCGATGACACAAACTCAAGGTAATTCAGCTAAGACACTGCACAGGAGATATA
CATATGATGGCCGCAAACAATAATCCTCAGGGCACTAAACCAAACAGTTTAGTTTGTGCAAATTGTGAAG
GGGAAGGTTGTGTGGCATGTTCTCAATGCAAAGGAGGTGGTGTGAATTTGATTGATCATTTCAATGGTCA
GTTTAAAGCTGGTGCACTCTGTTGGCTTTGCAGAGGTAAAAAGGAGGTGTTGTGTGGGGACTGCAATGGA
GCTGGTTTCATTGGTGGGTTCTTGAGCACCTTCGATGAGTAGAGTCAGTAGGGCCCTAAAAAAAAACCCC
GCCCCTGACAGGGCAGGGTTTTTTTTGGCGAAAAAACCCCGCTGAAGCGGGGTTTTTTGCGTACATTGGC
TCCGTCTAAGAAAGTATAGCCATCACATCTGAAGCTCTGAGGGCAATGTAGTTGGAACCATCTTTGCCCT
TGAAGTCGTTACCAGCATACTTGGAGTAAAGTACTGTGCTTCCGGTTGATACTGGTAGAGGCGTAATTTT
ACCTTCCTCGTCTAGGGAACCCGGTCCAACTGCTATCACGGTGCCAATAGAAGGCTTCTCTTTGGTAGTC
TCGGTTAACAACAACCCTCCAGCTGTTTTCTCCTCCGCCTCAGCAACCTTAATAAAGACTCGGTCATTCA
AAGGTTTGAGATCTTTGATGTCCTCTGTCTCAAGAATGCCAACAATATCATCTTCCTTGAGGATAAGATG
CTTCACATCATTGAACTCCACCTCAGTTCCTGCGTATTTGGAGTAGATAATTTGTGCTCCAGTAGGGACA
GTGATATCAATTTTGTTCTTCCCAATAGTTCTTCCTTCACCCACAGCAACGACTTCACCTCCTTGAGGTT
TTGATTGAGCAGTGGATGGAAGTAAGATACCACCTAAAGTCTTCTCCTCTGCCTCCTTGATCTTCACCAA
AACTCGATCTCCCAATGGCTTAATTGAAGTATACTTAGGGGCAACAACAGAGGCCATATGTATATCTCCT
TCTTAAAGTTAAACAAAATTATTTCTAGAGGGCAATTGTTATCCGGTCGACGTCGACCTTAGTATCCGTA
ACCTGAGTTGTCCATTGGGTTGCCGACGGGAACTGGTTCAGGTTCCTTGATCTCAACAACAACGCAGTCC
GACATCAAGAAAGTCTTTGCAACCGAAGCTGCGTGTTCCAAGCAACATCTCACAACCTTTGTTGGATCGA
TGATTCCTGCAGCCATCAAATCCTCGTACTTGCCGGTTGCAGCATTGTAACCGAATTTCACGTTATCGTT
GGAAAGCACCTTCTCGCTAACTACACTTCCATTAACACCAGCATTCTTGGCGATTAGTTTTAGGGGGTAA
CTTAGTGCTCTTTTAACTATATCCGCTCCAACCTTTTCTTCATCATTATCAAGCGTGGCTTTAATGGCAT
CAACCTTGGAAGCAAGACGAAGCAGAGTGCAACCACCACCAACAACAATACCTTCCTCGACAGCGGCCTT
TGTTGCATTAAGAGCATCTTCAACTCTCAACTTCTTCTCTTTGAGTTCTGTCTCAGTTTGTGCTCCAACC
TGAATCACAGCAACTCCACCAGAGAGCTTTGCAATTCTCTCATTGAGTTTCTCCTTCTCGTAATCTTGCT
CCGCTTGCTCAATAAGATTTTTAATCTGTGTAACACGCTTTTTCACTGCATCCTGTGTGCTTCCATCACC
CACTATGGTCGAGGTTTCCTTTGTGAGGACAACCTTTGAAGCATTACCAAGAACCTCTTTTCCAGCTTTG
TCAAGTGAAAGACCAACTTCCTCACGGATCACAGTTGCTCCAGTTAGAATGGCAATATCATCAAGGTATT
GGCTCTTGCGCTCTCCAAACCCTGGAGCTCTGAGAGCTGCTATCTTCAGTGTACCTCTAAGCTTGTTTAC
AACAAGAGTCGCTAAAGCTTCTTGTTCAATGTCTTCAGCAATAATTAATATTGGGTATCCGCCTCTAATT
GCATCCTCCAAAACACCAACAAGATCCCTTGCATTGGTAATTTTCTTGTCAACGAGAAGTAACTTGCAAT
TGTCGAACTCGACGGACATTTTCTCGCTGTCTGTCACAAAGTAAGGAGAGATATAACCACGGTCAAATTG
CATTCCTTCTACGACGTAGAGGTTGTTCTCGGCACTTTTACCCTCCTCAAGGGTAACCACACCTTTCCTG
CCCACTTTGCTCATTGCTTCAGCAATCATATTTCCAATTTCGTCGTTGTTACCCGCACTAACAGCTGCAA
CATCTGCAAGTTCACTGTCTTCAACCTCCTTAGACATTTTCTTGAGCTCGGTAACCAAAGCCTTTGCTGT
CTTCTCAATACCTCTGGTGATCAAAACAGGGTTTGCACCAGCAGCTACCACCTTGACACCCTCAGCGATA
AAACCTTGTGCAAGAACAACAGATGTTGTTGTACCGTCACCAGCCAAGTCATTGGTTTTGGCAGCCGCTT
GCCTCACAAGCTTAGCGCCAATGTTCTCAACCGGGTCTTCCAACTCAACCTCTCTTGCAACAGTCACACC
ATCATTAACAATTCGTGGTGATCCATACTTGCTCTCAAGAACAACATTTCGTCCTTTGGGTCCAAGTGTA
ACGCCAACAAGATCTGCGAGCTTGTTGACACCAGCTTGAAGTCTCCTAATGGTAGTCCCATCTTTGTTGA
AATGTAATTCCTTTGCTGCCATATGTATATCTCCTTCTTAAAGTTAAACAAAATTATTTCTAGCTCCTTA
CACCATGAGGCCCTCAGGAGCAGCAGCAGCAGGAGCCTTGGGTTTCGGTTTGTCAACAACAATGGCCTGA
GTGGTCAGTACCATTCCTGCTACGGAAGCAGCGTTCTGTAGCGCACATCTTGTCACTTTAGCCGGATCAA
TCACTCCAGCTTCGAACAGATTCTCGTAAGTATCAGTCATTGCGTTGTACCCATTCTCCCAATCGCTGAA
CATAATCTTTTCCACAACAACTTCTCCTTCAACTCCAGCGTTCTGAGCAATAAGAGCAGCTGGTGACAGC
AATGCCTTTTGTACTATGTCAGCTCCCAAACGTTCATCAGCATCCTCAAAAGTCTCCTTAATGGCGGGAA
TAACAGTGGAGAGATGCACCAAAGCAGCACCACCACCTGGAACTATGCCTTCCTCGATAGCAGCAAATGT
TGCGTTCTTTGCATCCTCGATACGAAGCTTACGGTCCTCAAGCTCAGTTTCAGTTGCTGCTCCGACTTTA
ATGACAGCAACACCTCCAGATAGCTTCGCAATTCTCTCAGCGAGCTTCTCTGAGTCATACACAGAATCAG
TCTCAAATAGTTCTTTCTTCAGCTGAGCAATCCGAGCTTGTAATTCGTCCTTGGAAGCTGCATCTGCAAT
GAGGGTAGTCGAATCTTTGCTAATCGTGACTTTTCGGGCAATACCCAATTGATCTATGGTTGCGTTTTCA
ACCAGTAAGCTCATGTCCATGGCTAGGTACTCAGCTCCTGTCAAGATTGCAATATCTTGAAGCATGGCTT
TTCTTCTTTCTCCAAATCCTGGCGCTTTAACGGCAACAACATTGAGGACACCACGAAGCTTGTTCACGAC
AAGGGTAGCTAAGGCTTCACCAGTAACATCCTCTGCAATAATCAACAACGGAGCACGAAGCTGAGTGGTC
TTCTCCAAAATAGGGATGATGTCTTTGATCGCAGTGATCTTCTGATCAGTGATCAATACCCTAGCATTCT
CAAACTCAGCTAGTAGTTTCTCAGGGTTTGTAACAAACTGAGGCGAGATGTAACCTCTGTCAATCTCCAT
CCCTTCTTCAACTTCGACCGTGGTTTCAAAAGAAGATGAAGATTCAATGGACAAAACACCATCAGGTCCA
ACTTTGTCGATGGCATCAGCAATCATTGACCCTATAAGGTCATCATTTCCAGCAGAGATAGAAGCCACAG
CTCTGATGTCATCACGACCTTTCACGGGCCTAGCTTTCTTCTGAAGCTCTTCGATCAGACCTTGAACAGT
CTTATCAATTCCCCTCTTGAGTGAAACGGGATTCGCACCAGAAGTGACGCTCAACAATCCATGTTTGATT
ATCTCCCGAGCAAGGATAGACGCAGTGGTTGTCCCATCACCAGCAGAGTCATTAGTCTTACTCGCAACCT
CACGAATAAGCGCTGCACCAGCATTTTCCATGGCATTAGGTAACTCAATAGCTCTAGCAATGGTGACTCC
ATCATTCACAACCTTAGGACTTCCAAATTCATCCAACACAACATTCCTCCCTCTGGGGCCAAGCGTAAGA
CCAACACAATCAGCAAGCTTATCAATACCAGCTTGTAGAGCAGCTCTAGAGTGCTGGTCAAAAGCTATTT
CCTTTACATTCATATGTATATCTCCTACTGCACCTATTGTTGGTGAAGTGCTCGTGAAAACACCTAAACG
GACTGGCTGTTTCCTGTGTGAAATTGTTATCCGCTCACAATTCCACACATTATACGAGCCGATGATTAAT
TGTCAACAGCTCATTTCAGAATATTTGCCAGAACCGTTATGATGTCGGCGCAAAAAACATTATCCAGAAC
GGGAGTGCGCCTTGAGCGACACGAATTATGCAGTGATTTACGACCTGCACAGCCATACCACAGCTTCCGA
TGGCTGCCTGACGCCAGAAGCATTGGTGCACCGTGCAGTCGATGATAAGCTGTCAAACATGAGAATTGTG
CCTAATGAGTGAGCTAACTTACATTAATTGCGTTGCGCGACACCATCGAATGGTGCAAAACCTTTCGCGG
TATGGCATGATAGCGCCCGGAAGAGAGTCAATTCAGGGTGGTGAATGTGAAACCAGTAACGTTATACGAT
GTCGCAGAGTATGCCGGTGTCTCTTATCAGACCGTTTCCCGCGTGGTGAACCAGGCCAGCCACGTTTCTG
CGAAAACGCGGGAAAAAGTGGAAGCGGCGATGGCGGAGCTGAATTACATTCCCAACCGCGTGGCACAACA
ACTGGCGGGCAAACAGTCGTTGCTGATTGGCGTTGCCACCTCCAGTCTGGCCCTGCACGCGCCGTCGCAA
ATTGTCGCGGCGATTAAATCTCGCGCCGATCAACTGGGTGCCAGCGTGGTGGTGTCGATGGTAGAACGAA
GCGGCGTCGAAGCCTGTAAAGCGGCGGTGCACAATCTTCTCGCGCAACGCGTCAGTGGGCTGATCATTAA
CTATCCGCTGGATGACCAGGATGCCATTGCTGTGGAAGCTGCCTGCACTAATGTTCCGGCGTTATTTCTT
GATGTCTCTGACCAGACACCCATCAACAGTATTATTTTCTCCCATGAAGACGGTACGCGACTGGGCGTGG
AGCATCTGGTCGCATTGGGTCACCAGCAAATCGCGCTGTTAGCGGGCCCATTAAGTTCTGTCTCGGCGCG
TCTGCGTCTGGCTGGCTGGCATAAATATCTCACTCGCAATCAAATTCAGCCGATAGCGGAACGGGAAGGC
GACTGGAGTGCCATGTCCGGTTTTCAACAAACCATGCAAATGCTGAATGAGGGCATCGTTCCCACTGCGA
TGCTGGTTGCCAACGATCAGATGGCGCTGGGCGCAATGCGCGCCATTACCGAGTCCGGGCTGCGCGTTGG
TGCGGATATCTCGGTAGTGGGATACGACGATACCGAAGACAGCTCATGTTATATCCCGCCGTTAACCACC
ATCAAACAGGATTTTCGCCTGCTGGGGCAAACCAGCGTGGACCGCTTGCTGCAACTCTCTCAGGGCCAGG
CGGTGAAGGGCAATCAGCTGTTGCCCGTCTCACTGGTGAAAAGAAAAACCACCCTGGCGCCCAATACGCA
AACCGCCTCTCCCCGCGCGTTGGCCGATTCATTAATGCAGCTGGCACGACAGGTTTCCCGACTGGAAAGC
GGGCAGTGAAGGGTCCCTAAGTCTCCTCAGCAAAACGAAAGGCCCAGTCTTTCGACTGAGCCTTTCGTTT
TATTTGACCGGATGTCCTCTTCCTCCTGGGCTGACTTCAGGTGCTACATTTGAAGAGATAAATTGCACTG
AAATCTAGAGCGGTTCAGTAGAAAAGATCAAAGGATCTTCTTGAGATCCTTTTTTTCTGCGCGTAATCTT
TTGCCCTGTAAACGAAAAAACCACCTGGGGAGGTGGTTTGATCGAAGGTTAAGTCAGTTGGGGAACTGCT
TAACCGTGGTAACTGGCTTTCGCAGAGCACAGCAACCAAATCTGTCCTTCCAGTGTAGCCGGACTTTGGC
GCACACTTCAAGAGCAACCGCGTGTTTAGCTAAACAAATCCTCTGCGAACTCCCAGTTACCAATGGCTGC
TGCCAGTGGCGTTTTACCGTGCTTTTCCGGGTTGGACTCAAGTGAACAGTTACCGGATAAGGCGCAGCAG
TCGGGCTGAACGGGGAGTTCTTGCTTACAGCCCAGCTTGGAGCGAACGACCTACACCGAGCCGAGATACC
AGTGTGTGAGCTATGAGAAAGCGCCACACTTCCCGTAAGGGAGAAAGGCGGAACAGGTATCCGGTAAACG
GCAGGGTCGGAACAGGAGAGCGCAAGAGGGAGCGACCCGCCGGAAACGGTGGGGATCTTTAAGTCCTGTC
GGGTTTCGCCCGTACTGTCAGATTCATGGTTGAGCCTCACGGCTCCCACAGATGCACCGGAAAAGCGTCT
GTTTATGTGAACTCTGGCAGGAGGGCGGAGCCTATGGAAAAACGCCACCGGCGCGGCCCTGCTGTTTTGC
CTCACATGTTAGTCCCCTGCTTATCCACGGAATCTGTGGGTAACTTTGTATGTGTCCGCAGCGCCCGCCG
CAGTCTCACGCCCGGAGCGTAGCGACCGAGTGACGGCCTTAATTTGGCTT
